Addgene plasmid #229790: Bxb1-GA_AIO-TetOn_mScarlet_Convergent
Purpose: Bxb1-GA donor plasmid with convergent syntax for all-in-one doxycycline-inducible mScarlet expression
Depositing lab: Richard Davis. Depositing organization: Leiden University Medical Center. Publication: STRAIGHT-IN Dual: a platform for dual, single-copy integrations of DNA payloads and gene circuits into human induced pluripotent stem cells. Blanch-Asensio A, Ploessl DS, Wang NB, Mummery CL, Galloway KE, Davis RP. bioRxiv [Preprint]. 2024 Oct 17:2024.10.17.616637. doi: 10.1101/2024.10.17.616637. PubMed 39464154.
Backbone
  Vector backbone: pBR322/pUC
  Backbone size w/o insert (bp): 4700
  Vector type: Mammalian Expression, Synthetic Biology
Growth in bacteria
  Bacterial resistance: Ampicillin, 100 μg/mL
  Growth temperature: 37°C
  Growth strain: NEB Stable
  Copy number: High Copy
Gene/Insert
  Gene/Insert name: TRE-mScarlet; rtTA-T2A-mTagBFP2
  Species: Synthetic
  Insert size (bp): 5500
  Promoter: TRE and CAG
  Tag / fusion protein: NLS (C terminal on insert)
  Cloning method: Gibson Cloning
Terms and licenses: Academic/Nonprofit Terms; Industry Terms: Not Available to Industry
Depositor comments: Please visit https://doi.org/10.1101/2024.10.17.616637 for bioRxiv preprint.
How to cite: Bxb1-GA_AIO-TetOn_mScarlet_Convergent was a gift from Richard Davis (Addgene plasmid # 229790 ; http://n2t.net/addgene:229790 ; RRID:Addgene_229790)
