[The description below was written by a language model from this plasmid's Addgene catalogue record and pLannotate feature annotations shown in this document.]
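Description:
Bxb1-GA_AIO-TetOn_mScarlet_Convergent is a roughly 10.2 kb mammalian expression and synthetic-biology donor plasmid on a pBR322/pUC-type backbone. It is designed for Bxb1 integrase-mediated, single-copy insertion of an all-in-one doxycycline-inducible reporter into a genomic landing pad, within a platform developed for human induced pluripotent stem cells. In bacteria it is maintained at high copy through a ColE1/pUC origin and selected with ampicillin (AmpR under its own promoter). An f1 origin and remnants of lac, lacZα, bom and rop sequences are also present. The "GA" in the name presumably denotes the Bxb1 attachment-site variant, but the feature table does not annotate an attachment site.

The payload comprises two transcription units that face each other, hence "convergent". On the forward strand, a CAG promoter (CMV enhancer, chicken β-actin promoter and chimeric intron) drives the reverse tetracycline transactivator, annotated through its TetR-derived portion. This is linked by a T2A peptide to mTagBFP2 carrying three C-terminal SV40 nuclear localization signals, and the unit ends in a bGH polyadenylation signal. Constitutive nuclear blue fluorescence therefore marks cells expressing the activator. On the reverse strand, a TRE3G promoter drives mScarlet followed by a WPRE, so red fluorescence appears only when doxycycline lets rtTA bind the promoter.

Upstream of the cassette lie an SV40 promoter, an EF-1α promoter and an FRT site, alongside short NeoR/KanR and PuroR fragments. These may serve to activate a selection marker after integration or allow FLP-mediated excision of auxiliary sequences, but the record does not state their role. The construct is suited to studying how gene orientation affects inducible circuit performance.
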