Features (pLannotate 1.2.2; 34 found; start..end, strand, type, name):
      2..94      +  CDS            lacI (fragment): lac repressor; lacI; The lac repressor binds to the lac operator to inhibit transcription in E. coli. This inhibition can be relieved by adding lactose or isopropyl-β-D-thiogalactopyranoside (IPTG).
    107..128     +  protein_bind   CAP binding site: CAP binding activates transcription in the presence of cAMP. E. coli catabolite activator protein
    143..173     +  promoter       lac promoter: promoter for the E. coli lac operon
    181..197     +  protein_bind   lac operator: The lac repressor binds to the lac operator to inhibit transcription in E. coli. This inhibition can be relieved by adding lactose or isopropyl-β-D-thiogalactopyranoside (IPTG). lac repressor encoded by lacI
    253..463     +  promoter       SV40 promoter: SV40 early promoter
    485..551     +  CDS            small t antigen (fragment): SV40 (simian virus 40) small t antigen
    558..1736    +  promoter       EF-1α promoter: strong constitutive promoter for human elongation factor EF-1α
   1808..1855    +  protein_bind   FRT: FLP-mediated recombination occurs in the 8-bp core sequence TCTAGAAA (Turan and Bode, 2011). FLP recombinase from the Saccharomyces cerevisiae 2μ plasmid
   1855..1879    -  CDS            NeoR/KanR (fragment): aminoglycoside phosphotransferase confers resistance to neomycin, kanamycin, and G418 (Geneticin®)
   1897..2276    +  enhancer       CMV enhancer: human cytomegalovirus immediate early enhancer
   2315..2336    -  promoter       chicken β-actin promoter (fragment): contains a 21-bp deletion relative to the standard chicken β-actin promoter
   2552..3147    +  intron         chimeric intron (fragment): chimera between introns from chicken β-actin and rabbit β-globin
   3143..3520    +  intron         chimeric intron (fragment): chimera between introns from chicken β-actin and rabbit β-globin
   3579..4196    +  CDS            tetR: TETR2_ECOLX - Experimental evidence at protein level: Swiss-Prot protein existence level 1. TetR is the repressor of the tetracycline resistance element; its N-terminal region forms a helix-turn-helix structure and binds DNA. Binding of tetracycline to TetR reduces the repressor affinity for the tetracycline resistance gene (tetA) promoter operator sites. From Escherichia coli.
   4323..4376    +  CDS            T2A: 2A peptide from Thosea asigna virus capsid protein Eukaryotic ribosomes fail to insert a peptide bond between the Gly and Pro residues, yielding separate polypeptides.
   4377..5084    +  CDS            mTagBFP2: mTagBFP2 is a basic (constitutively fluorescent) blue fluorescent protein published in 2011, derived from Entacmaea quadricolor. It is reported to be a very rapidly-maturing monomer with very low acid sensitivity.
   5085..5105    +  misc_feature   MCS (fragment): multiple cloning site
   5109..5129    +  CDS            SV40 NLS: nuclear localization signal of SV40 (simian virus 40) large T antigen
   5133..5153    +  CDS            SV40 NLS: nuclear localization signal of SV40 (simian virus 40) large T antigen
   5157..5177    +  CDS            SV40 NLS: nuclear localization signal of SV40 (simian virus 40) large T antigen
   5248..5455    +  polyA_signal   bGH poly(A) signal: bovine growth hormone polyadenylation signal
   5511..6099    -  misc_feature   WPRE: woodchuck hepatitis virus posttranscriptional regulatory element
   6103..6798    -  CDS            mScarlet: mScarlet is a basic (constitutively fluorescent) red fluorescent protein published in 2016, derived from synthetic construct. It has moderate acid sensitivity.
   6816..7192    -  promoter       TRE3G promoter: 3rd-generation Tet-responsive promoter that can be activated by binding of Tet-On® 3G
   7211..7232    +  CDS            PuroR (fragment): puromycin N-acetyltransferase; pac from Streptomyces; confers resistance to puromycin
   7291..7311    +  CDS            lacZα (fragment): LacZα fragment of β-galactosidase; lacZ fragment
   7319..7476    +  CDS            lacZα (fragment): LacZα fragment of β-galactosidase; lacZ fragment
   7482..7533    -  misc_feature   bom (fragment): basis of mobility region from pBR322
   7552..8007    +  rep_origin     f1 ori (sequence partly withheld): f1 bacteriophage origin of replication; arrow indicates direction of (+) strand synthesis
   8008..8057    -  misc_feature   bom (fragment): basis of mobility region from pBR322
   8159..8194    -  CDS            rop (fragment): Rop protein, which maintains plasmids at low copy number; rop
   8289..8393    +  promoter       AmpR promoter: bla
   8394..9254    +  CDS            AmpR: β-lactamase; bla; confers resistance to ampicillin, carbenicillin, and related antibiotics
   9425..10013   +  rep_origin     ori: high-copy-number ColE1/pMB1/pBR322/pUC origin of replication
>Addgene plasmid #229790 | Bxb1-GA_AIO-TetOn_mScarlet_Convergent | addgene full sequence | sequence record 461778 | Addgene NGS Result
AGCGCCCAATACGCAAACCGCCTCTCCCCGCGCGTTGGCCGATTCATTAATGCAGCTGGCACGACAGGTT
TCCCGACTGGAAAGCGGGCAGTGAGCGCAACGCAATTAATGTGAGTTAGCTCACTCATTAGGCACCCCAG
GCTTTACACTTTATGCTTCCGGCTCGTATGTTGTGTGGAATTGTGAGCGGATAACAATTTCACACAGGAA
ACAGCTATGACCATGATTACGCCAAGCTTAATTCCCTCCCCAGCAGGCAGAAGTATGCAAAGCATGCATC
TCAATTAGTCAGCAACCATAGTCCCGCCCCTAACTCCGCCCATCCCGCCCCTAACTCCGCCCAGTTCCGC
CCATTCTCCGCCCCATGGCTGACTAATTTTTTTTATTTATGCAGAGGCCGAGGCCGCCTCGGCCTCTGAG
CTATTCCAGAAGTAGTGAGGAGGCTTTTTTGGAGGCCTAGGCTTTTGCAAAAAGCTTTGCAAAGATGGAT
AAAGTTTTAAACAGAGAGGAATCTTTGCAGCTAATGGACCTTCTAGGTCTTGAAAGGAGTGGGAATTGGC
TCCGGTGCCCGTCAGTGGGCAGAGCGCACATCGCCCACAGTCCCCGAGAAGTTGGGGGGAGGGGTCGGCA
ATTGAACCGGTGCCTAGAGAAGGTGGCGCGGGGTAAACTGGGAAAGTGATGTCGTGTACTGGCTCCGCCT
TTTTCCCGAGGGTGGGGGAGAACCGTATATAAGTGCAGTAGTCGCCGTGAACGTTCTTTTTCGCAACGGG
TTTGCCGCCAGAACACAGGTAAGTGCCGTGTGTGGTTCCCGCGGGCCTGGCCTCTTTACGGGTTATGGCC
CTTGCGTGCCTTGAATTACTTCCACCTGGCTGCAGTACGTGATTCTTGATCCCGAGCTTCGGGTTGGAAG
TGGGTGGGAGAGTTCGAGGCCTTGCGCTTAAGGAGCCCCTTCGCCTCGTGCTTGAGTTGAGGCCTGGCCT
GGGCGCTGGGGCCGCCGCGTGCGAATCTGGTGGCACCTTCGCGCCTGTCTCGCTGCTTTCGATAAGTCTC
TAGCCATTTAAAATTTTTGATGACCTGCTGCGACGCTTTTTTTCTGGCAAGATAGTCTTGTAAATGCGGG
CCAAGATCTGCACACTGGTATTTCGGTTTTTGGGGCCGCGGGCGGCGACGGGGCCCGTGCGTCCCAGCGC
ACATGTTCGGCGAGGCGGGGCCTGCGAGCGCGGCCACCGAGAATCGGACGGGGGTAGTCTCAAGCTGGCC
GGCCTGCTCTGGTGCCTGGCCTCGCGCCGCCGTGTATCGCCCCGCCCTGGGCGGCAAGGCTGGCCCGGTC
GGCACCAGTTGCGTGAGCGGAAAGATGGCCGCTTCCCGGCCCTGCTGCAGGGAGCTCAAAATGGAGGACG
CGGCGCTCGGGAGAGCGGGCGGGTGAGTCACCCACACAAAGGAAAAGGGCCTTTCCGTCCTCAGCCGTCG
CTTCATGTGACTCCACGGAGTACCGGGCGCCGTCCAGGCACCTCGATTAGTTCTCGAGCTTTTGGAGTAC
GTCGTCTTTAGGTTGGGGGGAGGGGTTTTATGCGATGGAGTTTCCCCACACTGAGTGGGTGGAGACTGAA
GTTAGGCCAGCTTGGCACTTGATGTAATTCTCCTTGGAATTTGCCCTTTTTGAGTTTGGATCTTGGTTCA
TTCTCAAGCCTCAGACAGTGGTTCAAAGTTTTTTTCTTCCATTTCAGGTGTCGTGAGGAATTCGCCACCA
TGGCCGGCTTGTCGACGACGGCGGACTCCGTCGTCAGGATCATCCGGATCCGGATCCGAAGTTCCTATTC
CGAAGTTCCTATTCTCTAGAAAGTATAGGAACTTCATGATATTCGGCAAGCAGGCATCGACTAGTTAATT
AAGCTCGACATTGATTATTGACTAGTTATTAATAGTAATCAATTACGGGGTCATTAGTTCATAGCCCATA
TATGGAGTTCCGCGTTACATAACTTACGGTAAATGGCCCGCCTGGCTGACCGCCCAACGACCCCCGCCCA
TTGACGTCAATAATGACGTATGTTCCCATAGTAACGCCAATAGGGACTTTCCATTGACGTCAATGGGTGG
AGTATTTACGGTAAACTGCCCACTTGGCAGTACATCAAGTGTATCATATGCCAAGTACGCCCCCTATTGA
CGTCAATGACGGTAAATGGCCCGCCTGGCATTATGCCCATTACATGCCCTTAGGGGCCTTTCCTACTTGG
CAGTACATCTACGTATTAGTCATCGCTATTCCCATGGTCGAGGTGAGCCCCACGTTCTGCTTCACTCTCC
CCATCCCCCCCCCCCCCCCCCCCCCAATTTTTTTTTTTTTTTTTTTTAATTTGTTTGGGGCGGGGGGGGG
GGGGGGGGGGGGGGGCGCGCGCCGGGCGGGGCGGGGCGGGGCGAGGGGCGGGGCGGGGCGAGGCGGAGAG
GTGCGGCGGCAGCCAATCAGAGCGGCGCGCTCCGAAAGTTTCCTTTTATGGCGAGGCGGCGGCGGCGGCG
GCCCTATAAAAAGCGAAGCGCGCGGCGGGCGGGAGTCGCTGCGCGCTGCCTTCGCCCCGTGCCCCGCTCC
GCCGCCGCCTCGCGCCGCCCGCCCCGGCTCTGACTGACCGCGTTACTCCCACAGGTGAGCGGGCGGGACG
GCCCTTCTCCTCCGGGCTGTAATTAGCGCTTGGTTTAATGACGGCTTGTTTCTTTTCTGTGGCTGCGTGA
AAGCCTTGAGGGGCTCCGGGAGGGCCCTTTGTGCGGGGGGAGCGGCTCGGGGGGTGCGTGCGTGTGTGTG
TGCGTGGGGAGCGCCGCGTGCGGCTCCGCGCTGCCCGGCGGCTGTGAGCGCTGCGGGCGCGGCGCGGGGC
TTTGTGCGCTCCGCAGTGTGCGCGAGGGGAGCGCGGCCGGGGGCGGTGCCCCGCGGTGCGGGGGGGGCTG
CGAGGGGAACAAAGGCTGCGTGCGGGGTGTGTGCGTGGGGGGGTGAGCAGGGGGTGTGGGCGCGTCGGTC
GGGCTGCAACCCCCCCTGCACCCCCCTCCCCGAGTTGCTGAGCGCGGCCCGGCTTCGGGTGCGGGGCTCC
GTACGGGGCGTGGCGCGGGGCTCGCCGTGCCGGGCGGGGGGTGGCGGCAGGTGGGGGTGCCGGGCGGCCC
CCGGAGCGCCGGCGGCTGTCGAGGCGCGGCGAGCCGCAGCCATTGCCTTTTATGGTAATCGTGCGAGAGG
GCGCAGGGACTTCCTTTGTCCCAAATCTGTGCGGAGCCGAAATCTGGGAGGCGCCGCCGCACCCCCTCTA
GCGGGCGCGGGGCGAAGCGGTGCGGCGCCGGCAGGAAGGAAATGGGCGGGGAGGGCCTTCGTGCGTCGCC
GCGCCGCCGTCCCCTTCTCCCTCTCCAGCCTCGGGGCTGTCCGCGGGGGGACGGCTGCCTTCGGGGGGGA
CGGGGCAGGGCGGGGTTCGGCTTCTGGCGTGTGACCGGCGGCTCTAGAGCCTCTGCTAACCATGTTCATG
CCTTCTTCTTTTTCCTACAGCTCCTGGGCAACGTGCTGGTTATTGTGCTGTCTCATCATTTTGGCAAAGA
ATGTCGACATGAGCCGGCTGGACAAGAGCAAAGTGATCAACAGCGCCCTGGAACTGCTGAACGGCGTGGG
CATCGAGGGCCTGACCACCCGGAAGCTGGCCCAGAAACTGGGCGTGGAACAGCCCACCCTGTACTGGCAC
GTGAAGAACAAGCGGGCCCTGCTGGACGCCCTGCCCATCGAGATGCTGGACCGGCACCACACCCACAGCT
GCCCTCTGGAAGGCGAGAGCTGGCAGGACTTCCTGCGGAACAACGCCAAGAGCTACAGATGCGCCCTGCT
GAGCCACCGGGACGGCGCCAAAGTGCACCTGGGCACCAGACCCACCGAGAAGCAGTACGAGACACTGGAA
AACCAGCTGGCCTTCCTGTGCCAGCAGGGCTTCAGCCTGGAAAACGCCCTGTACGCCCTGAGCGCCGTGG
GCCACTTCACCCTGGGCTGCGTGCTGGAAGAACAGGAACACCAGGTCGCCAAAGAGGAAAGAGAGACACC
CACCACCGACAGCATGCCCCCCCTGCTGAAGCAGGCCATCGAGCTGTTCGACAGACAGGGCGCCGAGCCC
GCCTTCCTGTTCGGCCTGGAACTGATCATCTGCGGCCTCGAGAAGCAGCTGAAGTGCGAGAGCGGCGGAC
CCACCGACGCCCTGGACGACTTCGACCTGGACATGCTGCCCGCCGATGCCCTGGATGATTTTGATCTGGA
TATGCTCCCTGCTGACGCTCTCGATGACTTCGATCTCGATATGCTGCCAGGCGAGGGCAGGGGAAGTCTT
CTAACATGCGGGGACGTGGAGGAAAATCCCGGCCCCGTGTCTAAGGGCGAAGAGCTGATTAAGGAGAACA
TGCACATGAAGCTGTACATGGAGGGCACCGTGGACAACCATCACTTCAAGTGCACATCCGAGGGCGAAGG
CAAGCCCTACGAGGGCACCCAGACCATGAGAATCAAGGTGGTCGAGGGCGGCCCTCTCCCCTTCGCCTTC
GACATCCTGGCTACTAGCTTCCTCTACGGCAGCAAGACCTTCATCAACCACACCCAGGGCATCCCCGACT
TCTTCAAGCAGTCCTTCCCTGAGGGCTTCACATGGGAGAGAGTCACCACATACGAAGACGGGGGCGTGCT
GACCGCTACCCAGGACACCAGCCTCCAGGACGGCTGCCTCATCTACAACGTCAAGATCAGAGGGGTGAAC
TTCACATCCAACGGCCCTGTGATGCAGAAGAAAACACTCGGCTGGGAGGCCTTCACCGAGACGCTGTACC
CCGCTGACGGCGGCCTGGAAGGCAGAAACGACATGGCCCTGAAGCTCGTGGGCGGGAGCCATCTGATCGC
AAACGCCAAGACCACATATAGATCCAAGAAACCCGCTAAGAACCTCAAGATGCCTGGCGTCTACTATGTG
GACTACAGACTGGAAAGAATCAAGGAGGCCAACAACGAGACCTACGTCGAGCAGCACGAGGTGGCAGTGG
CCAGATACTGCGACCTCCCTAGCAAACTGGGGCACAAGCTTAATTCCGGACTCAGATCTCGAGCTGATCC
AAAAAAGAAGAGAAAGGTAGATCCAAAAAAGAAGAGAAAGGTAGATCCAAAAAAGAAGAGAAAGGTAGGA
TCCACCGGATCTAGATAACTGATCATAATCAGCCATACCACATTTGAAACCCGCTGATCAGCCTCGACTG
TGCCTTCTAGTTGCCAGCCATCTGTTGTTTGCCCCTCCCCCGTGCCTTCCTTGACCCTGGAAGGTGCCAC
TCCCACTGTCCTTTCCTAATAAAATGAGGAAATTGCATCGCATTGTCTGAGTAGGTGTCATTCTATTCTG
GGGGGTGGGGTGGGGCAGGACAGCAAGGGGGAGGATTGGGAAGACAATAGCAGGCATGCTGGGGATGCGG
TGGGCTCTATCCCGCATCCCCAGCACTAGCGCGGGGAGGCGGCCCAAAGGGCGGGGAGGCGGCCCAAAGG
GAGATCCGACTCGTCTGAGGGCGAAGGCGAAGACGCGGAAGAGGCCGCAGAGCCGGCAGCAGGCCGCGGG
AAGGAAGGTCCGCTGGATTGAGGGCCGAAGGGACGTAGCAGAAGGACGTCCCGCGCAGAATCCAGGTGGC
AACACAGGCGAGCAGCCATGGAAAGGACGTCAGCTTCCCCGACAACACCACGGAATTGTCAGTGCCCAAC
AGCCGAGCCCCTGTCCAGCAGCGGGCAAGGCAGGCGGCGATGAGTTCCGCCGTGGCAATAGGGAGGGGGA
AAGCGAAAGTCCCGGAAAGGAGCTGACAGGTGGTGGCAATGCCCCAACCAGTGGGGGTTGCGTCAGCAAA
CACAGTGCACACCACGCCACGTTGCCTGACAACGGGCCACAACTCCTCATAAAGAGACAGCAACCAGGAT
TTATACAAGGAGGAGAAAATGAAAGCCATACGGGAAGCAATAGCATGATACAAAGGCATTAAAGCAGCGT
ATCCACATAGCGTAAAAGGAGCAACATAGTTAAGAATACCAGTCAATCTTTCACAAATTTTGTAATCCAG
AGGTTGATTTTACTTGTACAGCTCGTCCATGCCGCCGGTGGAGTGGCGGCCCTCGGAGCGTTCGTACTGT
TCCACCACGGTGTAGTCCTCGTTGTGGGAGGTGATGTCCAACTTGCGGTCGACGTTGTAGGCGCCGGGCA
TCTGCACGGGCTTCTTGGCCTTGTAGGTGGTCTTGAAGTCCGCCAGGTAGCGGCCGCCGTCCTTCAGGCG
CAGGGCCATCTTAATGTCGCCCTTCAGCACGCCGTCCTCGGGGTACAACCGCTCGGTGGACGCTTCCCAG
CCCATTGTCTTCTTCTGCATTACGGGGCCGTCAGGAGGGAAGTTGGTGCCGCGGAGCTTCACCTTGTAGA
TCAGGGTGCCGTCCTCCAGGGAGGTGTCCTGGGTCACGGTCACGGCGCCGCCGTCCTCGAAGTTCATCAC
GCGCTCCCACTTGAAGCCCTCGGGGAAGGACTGCTTATAGTAGTCGGGGATGTCGGCGGGGTGCTTGGTG
AAGGCCCTGGAGCCGTACATGAACTGAGGGGACAGGATGTCCCAGGAGAAGGGCAGGGGGCCACCCTTGG
TCACCTTCAGCTTGGCGGTCTGGGTGCCCTCGTAGGGGCGGCCCTCGCCCTCGCCCTCGATCTCGAACTC
GTGGCCGTTCATGGAGCCCTCCATGTGCACCTTGAACCGCATGAACTCCTTGATCACTGCCTCGCCCTTG
CTCACCATGGTGGCGAATTCTTAAGTTTACGAGGGTAGGAAGTGGTACGGAAAGTTGGTATAAGACAAAA
GTGTTGTGGAATTGCTCCAGGCGATCTGACGGTTCACTAAACGAGCTCTGCTTTTATAGGCGCCCACCGT
ACACGCCTAAAGCTTATACGTTCTCTATCACTGATAGGGAGTAAACTGGATATACGTTCTCTATCACTGA
TAGGGAGTAAACTGTAGATACGTTCTCTATCACTGATAGGGAGTAAACTGGTCATACGTTCTCTATCACT
GATAGGGAGTAAACTCCTTATACGTTCTCTATCACTGATAGGGAGTAAAGTCTGCATACGTTCTCTATCA
CTGATAGGGAGTAAACTCTTCATACGTTCTCTATCACTGATAGGGAGTAAACCTTAATTAACTAGTCGCC
GCTGCAAGAACTCTTCCTCACGGATCCGAAGTTCCTATTCCGAAGTTCCTATTCTTCAAATAGTATAGGA
ACTTCAGCGCTCACTGGCCGTCGTTTTACAAAGGGCGAATTCACTGGCCGTCGTTTTACAACGTCGTGAC
TGGGAAAACCCTGGCGTTACCCAACTTAATCGCCTTGCAGCACATCCCCCTTTCGCCAGCTGGCGTAATA
GCGAAGAGGCCCGCACCGATCGCCCTTCCCAACAGTTGCGCAGCCTGAATGGCGAATGGCGCCTGATGCG
GTATTTTCTCCTTACGCATCTGTGCGGTATTTCACACCGCATA
[95 nt withheld, positions 7534-7628]
T
[46 nt withheld, positions 7630-7675]
C
[141 nt withheld, positions 7677-7817]
CCTTTGACGTTGGAGTCCACGTTCTTT
[37 nt withheld, positions 7845-7881]
ACTCTATCTCGGGCTATTCTTTTGATTTATAAGGGATTTTGCCGATTTCGGTCTATTGGTTAAAAAATGA
GCTGATTTAACAAAAATTTAACGCGAATTTTAACAAAATATTAACGTTTACAATTTTATGGTGCACTCTC
AGTACAATCTGCTCTGATGCCGCATAGTTAAGCCAGCCCCGACACCCGCCAACACCCGCTGACGCGCCCT
GACGGGCTTGTCTGCTCCCGGCATCCGCTTACAGACAAGCTGTGACCGTCTCCGGGAGCTGCATGTGTCA
GAGGTTTTCACCGTCATCACCGAAACGCGCGAGACGAAAGGGCCTCGTGATACGCCTATTTTTATAGGTT
AATGTCATGATAATAATGGTTTCTTAGACGTCAGGTGGCACTTTTCGGGGAAATGTGCGCGGAACCCCTA
TTTGTTTATTTTTCTAAATACATTCAAATATGTATCCGCTCATGAGACAATAACCCTGATAAATGCTTCA
ATAATATTGAAAAAGGAAGAGTATGAGTATTCAACATTTCCGTGTCGCCCTTATTCCCTTTTTTGCGGCA
TTTTGCCTTCCTGTTTTTGCTCACCCAGAAACGCTGGTGAAAGTAAAAGATGCTGAAGATCAGTTGGGTG
CACGAGTGGGTTACATCGAACTGGATCTCAACAGCGGTAAGATCCTTGAGAGTTTTCGCCCCGAAGAACG
TTTTCCAATGATGAGCACTTTTAAAGTTCTGCTATGTGGCGCGGTATTATCCCGTATTGACGCCGGGCAA
GAGCAACTCGGTCGCCGCATACACTATTCTCAGAATGACTTGGTTGAGTACTCACCAGTCACAGAAAAGC
ATCTTACGGATGGCATGACAGTAAGAGAATTATGCAGTGCTGCCATAACCATGAGTGATAACACTGCGGC
CAACTTACTTCTGACAACGATCGGAGGACCGAAGGAGCTAACCGCTTTTTTGCACAACATGGGGGATCAT
GTAACTCGCCTTGATCGTTGGGAACCGGAGCTGAATGAAGCCATACCAAACGACGAGCGTGACACCACGA
TGCCTGTAGCAATGGCAACAACGTTGCGCAAACTATTAACTGGCGAACTACTTACTCTAGCTTCCCGGCA
ACAATTAATAGACTGGATGGAGGCGGATAAAGTTGCAGGACCACTTCTGCGCTCGGCCCTTCCGGCTGGC
TGGTTTATTGCTGATAAATCTGGAGCCGGTGAGCGTGGGTCTCGCGGTATCATTGCAGCACTGGGGCCAG
ATGGTAAGCCCTCCCGTATCGTAGTTATCTACACGACGGGGAGTCAGGCAACTATGGATGAACGAAATAG
ACAGATCGCTGAGATAGGTGCCTCACTGATTAAGCATTGGTAACTGTCAGACCAAGTTTACTCATATATA
CTTTAGATTGATTTAAAACTTCATTTTTAATTTAAAAGGATCTAGGTGAAGATCCTTTTTGATAATCTCA
TGACCAAAATCCCTTAACGTGAGTTTTCGTTCCACTGAGCGTCAGACCCCGTAGAAAAGATCAAAGGATC
TTCTTGAGATCCTTTTTTTCTGCGCGTAATCTGCTGCTTGCAAACAAAAAAACCACCGCTACCAGCGGTG
GTTTGTTTGCCGGATCAAGAGCTACCAACTCTTTTTCCGAAGGTAACTGGCTTCAGCAGAGCGCAGATAC
CAAATACTGTTCTTCTAGTGTAGCCGTAGTTAGGCCACCACTTCAAGAACTCTGTAGCACCGCCTACATA
CCTCGCTCTGCTAATCCTGTTACCAGTGGCTGCTGCCAGTGGCGATAAGTCGTGTCTTACCGGGTTGGAC
TCAAGACGATAGTTACCGGATAAGGCGCAGCGGTCGGGCTGAACGGGGGGTTCGTGCACACAGCCCAGCT
TGGAGCGAACGACCTACACCGAACTGAGATACCTACAGCGTGAGCTATGAGAAAGCGCCACGCTTCCCGA
AGGGAGAAAGGCGGACAGGTATCCGGTAAGCGGCAGGGTCGGAACAGGAGAGCGCACGAGGGAGCTTCCA
GGGGGAAACGCCTGGTATCTTTATAGTCCTGTCGGGTTTCGCCACCTCTGACTTGAGCGTCGATTTTTGT
GATGCTCGTCAGGGGGGCGGAGCCTATGGAAAAACGCCAGCAACGCGGCCTTTTTACGGTTCCTGGCCTT
TTGCTGGCCTTTTGCTCACATGTTCTTTCCTGCGTTATCCCCTGATTCTGTGGATAACCGTATTACCGCC
TTTGAGTGAGCTGATACCGCTCGCCGCAGCCGAACGACCGAGCGCAGCGAGTCAGTGAGCGAGGAAGCGG
AAG
